Addgene plasmid #71322: pTKDP-hph
Purpose: (Empty Backbone) Donor plasmid - hygromycin resistant donor cassette
Depositing lab: Thomas Kuhlman. Depositing organization: University of Illinois at Urbana-Champaign. Publication: An Integrated System for Precise Genome Modification in Escherichia coli. Tas H, Nguyen CT, Patel R, Kim NH, Kuhlman TE. PLoS One. 2015 Sep 2;10(9):e0136963. doi: 10.1371/journal.pone.0136963. eCollection 2015. PONE-D-14-57436 PubMed 26332675.
Backbone
  Vector backbone: pTKDP-hph
  Backbone manufacturer: Thomas Kuhlman
  Backbone size (bp): 6047
  Vector type: Bacterial Expression, Synthetic Biology
  Selectable markers: Hygromycin
Growth in bacteria
  Bacterial resistance: Ampicillin, 100 μg/mL
  Growth temperature: 37°C
  Growth strain: DH5alpha
  Copy number: Low Copy
Gene/Insert
  Cloning method: Restriction Enzyme
Terms and licenses: Academic/Nonprofit Terms; Industry Terms: Not Available to Industry
How to cite: pTKDP-hph was a gift from Thomas Kuhlman (Addgene plasmid # 71322 ; http://n2t.net/addgene:71322 ; RRID:Addgene_71322)
