[The description below was written by a language model from this plasmid's Addgene catalogue record and pLannotate feature annotations shown in this document.]
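Description:
pTKDP-hph is a 6,047 bp empty-backbone donor plasmid from an integrated system for precise genome modification in Escherichia coli, catalogued as a bacterial expression and synthetic biology vector. It replicates from a ColE1/pMB1-type origin and also carries the rop gene, which restrains copy number, consistent with its listing as low copy. Maintenance in E. coli is by ampicillin selection through β-lactamase (AmpR) expressed from its native bla promoter. Fragments of the pBR322 basis-of-mobility region and of mbeC are annotated as well, most likely remnants of the parental backbone.

The payload is a hygromycin resistance donor cassette. The HygR coding sequence, an aminoglycoside phosphotransferase, lies downstream of tandem promoters: the mouse PGK promoter and the synthetic bacterial EM7 promoter, of which EM7 is the one expected to drive expression in E. coli. The cassette is flanked by two minimal FRT sites in the same annotated orientation, which support FLP-mediated excision, so the marker could be removed after it has been transferred to the genome. A fragment of the pBluescript multiple cloning site sits next to the first FRT, and the record gives restriction enzyme cloning as the method for adding sequences, although no insert is present.

Outside the cassette, the backbone carries Bacillus subtilis sacB with part of its own promoter and control region. It encodes a levansucrase that makes cells sucrose-sensitive, providing counterselection against cells that retain the plasmid. The record does not describe the homology regions, the nuclease sites or the mechanism by which the cassette is delivered to the chromosome.
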