Features (pLannotate 1.2.2; 15 found; start..end, strand, type, name):
     45..99      -  misc_feature   MCS (fragment): pBluescript multiple cloning site
    100..133     +  protein_bind   FRT (minimal): supports FLP-mediated excision but not integration (Turan and Bode, 2011) FLP recombinase from the Saccharomyces cerevisiae 2μ plasmid
    197..696     +  promoter       PGK promoter: mouse phosphoglycerate kinase 1 promoter
    708..755     +  promoter       EM7 promoter: synthetic bacterial promoter&nbsp
    774..1772    +  CDS            HygR: aminoglycoside phosphotransferase from E. coli; aph(4)-Ia; confers resistance to hygromycin
   1809..1842    +  protein_bind   FRT (minimal): supports FLP-mediated excision but not integration (Turan and Bode, 2011) FLP recombinase from the Saccharomyces cerevisiae 2μ plasmid
   1972..2082    -  CDS            mbeC (fragment): MBEC_ECOLX - Experimental evidence at protein level: Swiss-Prot protein existence level 1. Required for efficient mobilization of ColE1 plasmid and is thus essential to promote the specific transfer of the plasmid during conjugation. Probably functions by inducing DNA bending, helping the MbeA relaxase to melt the DNA around the nic site and cleave the phosphodiester bond. Binds specifically double-stranded DNA (dsDNA) containing the ColE1 oriT but does not recognize the inverted repeat (IR). From Escherichia coli.
   2123..2314    +  CDS            rop: Rop protein, which maintains plasmids at low copy number; rop
   2416..2508    +  misc_feature   bom (fragment): basis of mobility region from pBR322
   2509..2636    +  promoter       sacB promoter (fragment): sacR; sacB promoter and control region
   2637..4058    +  CDS            SacB: secreted levansucrase that renders bacterial growth sensitive to sucrose; Bacillus subtilis sacB; negative selection marker
   4059..4112    +  misc_feature   bom (fragment): basis of mobility region from pBR322
   4298..4886    -  rep_origin     ori: high-copy-number ColE1/pMB1/pBR322/pUC origin of replication
   5057..5917    -  CDS            AmpR: β-lactamase; bla; confers resistance to ampicillin, carbenicillin, and related antibiotics
   5918..6022    -  promoter       AmpR promoter: bla
>Addgene plasmid #71322 | pTKDP-hph | depositor full sequence | sequence record 128201 | pTKDP-hph sequence 6047 bps
TAGGGATAACAGGGTAATTACGGCCCCAAGGTCCAAACGGTGAAGGTACCGGGCCCCCCCTCGAGGTCGA
CGGTATCGATAAGCTTGATATCGAATTCCGAAGTTCCTATTCTCTAGAAAGTATAGGAACTTCAGGTCTG
AAGAGGAGTTTACGTCCAGCCAAGCTAGCTTGGCTGCAGGTCGTCGAAATTCTACCGGGTAGGGGAGGCG
CTTTTCCCAAGGCAGTCTGGAGCATGCGCTTTAGCAGCCCCGCTGGGCACTTGGCGCTACACAAGTGGCC
TCTGGCCTCGCACACATTCCACATCCACCGGTAGGCGCCAACCGGCTCCGTTCTTTGGTGGCCCCTTCGC
GCCACCTTCTACTCCTCCCCTAGTCAGGAAGTTCCCCCCCGCCCCGCAGCTCGCGTCGTGCAGGACGTGA
CAAATGGAAGTAGCACGTCTCACTAGTCTCGTGCAGATGGACAGCACCGCTGAGCAATGGAAGCGGGTAG
GCCTTTGGGGCAGCGGCCAATAGCAGCTTTGCTCCTTCGCTTTCTGGGCTCAGAGGCTGGGAAGGGGTGG
GTCCGGGGGCGGGCTCAGGGGCGGGCTCAGGGGCGGGGCGGGCGCCCGAAGGTCCTCCGGAGGCCCGGCA
TTCTGCACGCTTCAAAAGCGCACGTCTGCCGCGCTGTTCTCCTCTTCCTCATCTCCGGGCCTTTCGACCT
GCAGCCTGTTGACAATTAATCATCGGCATAGTATATCGGCATAGTATAATACGACAAGGTGAGGAACTAA
ACCATGAAAAAGCCTGAACTCACCGCGACGTCTGTCGAGAAGTTTCTGATCGAAAAGTTCGACAGCGTCT
CCGACCTGATGCAGCTCTCGGAGGGCGAAGAATCTCGTGCTTTCAGCTTCGATGTAGGAGGGCGTGGATA
TGTCCTGCGGGTAAATAGCTGCGCCGATGGTTTCTACAAAGATCGTTATGTTTATCGGCACTTTGCATCG
GCCGCGCTCCCGATTCCGGAAGTGCTTGACATTGGGGAATTCAGCGAGAGCCTGACCTATTGCATCTCCC
GCCGTGCACAGGGTGTCACGTTGCAAGACCTGCCTGAAACCGAACTGCCCGCTGTTCTGCAGCCGGTCGC
GGAGGCCATGGATGCGATCGCTGCGGCCGATCTTAGCCAGACGAGCGGGTTCGGCCCATTCGGACCGCAA
GGAATCGGTCAATACACTACATGGCGTGATTTCATATGCGCGATTGCTGATCCCCATGTGTATCACTGGC
AAACTGTGATGGACGACACCGTCAGTGCGTCCGTCGCGCAGGCTCTCGATGAGCTGATGCTTTGGGCCGA
GGACTGCCCCGAAGTCCGGCACCTCGTGCACGCGGATTTCGGCTCCAACAATGTCCTGACGGACAATGGC
CGCATAACAGCGGTCATTGACTGGAGCGAGGCGATGTTCGGGGATTCCCAATACGAGGTCGCCAACATCT
TCTTCTGGAGGCCGTGGTTGGCTTGTATGGAGCAGCAGACGCGCTACTTCGAGCGGAGGCATCCGGAGCT
TGCAGGATCGCCGCGGCTCCGGGCGTATATGCTCCGCATTGGTCTTGACCAACTCTATCAGAGCTTGGTT
GACGGCAATTTCGATGATGCAGCTTGGGCGCAGGGTCGATGCGACGCAATCGTCCGATCCGGAGCCGGGA
CTGTCGGGCGTACACAAATCGCCCGCAGAAGCGCGGCCGTCTGGACCGATGGCTGTGTAGAAGTACTCGC
CGATAGTGGAAACCGACGCCCCGGATGAGGGGATCAATTCTCTAGAGCTCGCTGATCAGAAGTTCCTATT
CTCTAGAAAGTATAGGAACTTCGATGGCGCCTCATCCCTGAAGCCAATAGGGATAACAGGGTAATGCAGG
ATGCTGCTGGCTACCCTGTGGAACACCTACATCTGTATTAACGAAGCGCTGGCATTGACCCTGAGTGATT
TTTCTCTGGTCCCGCCGCATCCATACCGCCAGTTGTTTACCCTCACAACGTTCCAGTAACCGGGCATGTT
CATCATCAGTAACCCGTATCGTGAGCATCCTCTCTCGTTTCATCGGTATCATTACCCCCATGAACAGAAA
TCCCCCTTACACGGAGGCATCAGTGACCAAACAGGAAAAAACCGCCCTTAACATGGCCCGCTTTATCAGA
AGCCAGACATTAACGCTTCTGGAGAAACTCAACGAGCTGGACGCGGATGAACAGGCAGACATCTGTGAAT
CGCTTCACGACCACGCTGATGAGCTTTACCGCAGCTGCCTCGCGCGTTTCGGTGATGACGGTGAAAACCT
CTGACACATGCAGCTCCCGGAGACGGTCACAGCTTGTCTGTAAGCGGATGCCGGGAGCAGACAAGCCCGT
CAGGGCGCGTCAGCGGGTGTTGGCGGGTGTCGGGGCGCAGCCATGACCCAGTCACGTAGCGATAGCGGAG
TGTATACTGGCTTAACTATGCGGCATCAGAGCAGATTGTACTGAGAGTGCACCATATGTACTTTGGCGTC
ACCCCTTACATATTTTAGGTCTTTTTTTATTGTGCGTAACTAACTTGCCATCTTCAAACAGGAGGGCTGG
AAGAAGCAGACCGCTAACACAGTACATAAAAAAGGAGACATGAACGATGAACATCAAAAAGTTTGCAAAA
CAAGCAACAGTATTAACCTTTACTACCGCACTGCTGGCAGGAGGCGCAACTCAAGCGTTTGCGAAAGAAA
CGAACCAAAAGCCATATAAGGAAACATACGGCATTTCCCATATTACACGCCATGATATGCTGCAAATCCC
TGAACAGCAAAAAAATGAAAAATATCAAGTTCCTGAATTCGATTCGTCCACAATTAAAAATATCTCTTCT
GCAAAAGGCCTGGACGTTTGGGACAGCTGGCCATTACAAAACGCTGACGGCACTGTCGCAAACTATCACG
GCTACCACATCGTCTTTGCATTAGCCGGAGATCCTAAAAATGCGGATGACACATCGATTTACATGTTCTA
TCAAAAAGTCGGCGAAACTTCTATTGACAGCTGGAAAAACGCTGGCCGCGTCTTTAAAGACAGCGACAAA
TTCGATGCAAATGATTCTATCCTAAAAGACCAAACACAAGAATGGTCAGGTTCAGCCACATTTACATCTG
ACGGAAAAATCCGTTTATTCTACACTGATTTCTCCGGTAAACATTACGGCAAACAAACACTGACAACTGC
ACAAGTTAACGTATCAGCATCAGACAGCTCTTTGAACATCAACGGTGTAGAGGATTATAAATCAATCTTT
GACGGTGACGGAAAAACGTATCAAAATGTACAGCAGTTCATCGATGAAGGCAACTACAGCTCAGGCGACA
ACCATACGCTGAGAGATCCTCACTACGTAGAAGATAAAGGCCACAAATACTTAGTATTTGAAGCAAACAC
TGGAACTGAAGATGGCTACCAAGGCGAAGAATCTTTATTTAACAAAGCATACTATGGCAAAAGCACATCA
TTCTTCCGTCAAGAAAGTCAAAAACTTCTGCAAAGCGATAAAAAACGCACGGCTGAGTTAGCAAACGGCG
CTCTCGGTATGATTGAGCTAAACGATGATTACACACTGAAAAAAGTGATGAAACCGCTGATTGCATCTAA
CACAGTAACAGATGAAATTGAACGCGCGAACGTCTTTAAAATGAACGGCAAATGGTACCTGTTCACTGAC
TCCCGCGGATCAAAAATGACGATTGACGGCATTACGTCTAACGATATTTACATGCTTGGTTATGTTTCTA
ATTCTTTAACTGGCCCATACAAGCCGCTGAACAAAACTGGCCTTGTGTTAAAAATGGATCTTGATCCTAA
CGATGTAACCTTTACTTACTCACACTTCGCTGTACCTCAAGCGAAAGGAAACAATGTCGTGATTACAAGC
TATATGACAAACAGAGGATTCTACGCAGACAAACAATCAACGTTTGCGCCAAGCTTCCTGCTGAACATCA
AAGGCAAGAAAACATCTGTTGTCAAAGACAGCATCCTTGAACAAGGACAATTAACAGTTAACAAATAACA
TATGCGGTGTGAAATACCGCACAGATGCGTAAGGAGAAAATACCGCATCAGGCGCTCTTCCGCTTCCTCG
CTCACTGACTCGCTGCGCTCGGTCGTTCGGCTGCGGCGAGCGGTATCAGCTCACTCAAAGGCGGTAATAC
GGTTATCCACAGAATCAGGGGATAACGCAGGAAAGAACATGTGAGCAAAAGGCCAGCAAAAGGCCAGGAA
CCGTAAAAAGGCCGCGTTGCTGGCGTTTTTCCATAGGCTCCGCCCCCCTGACGAGCATCACAAAAATCGA
CGCTCAAGTCAGAGGTGGCGAAACCCGACAGGACTATAAAGATACCAGGCGTTTCCCCCTGGAAGCTCCC
TCGTGCGCTCTCCTGTTCCGACCCTGCCGCTTACCGGATACCTGTCCGCCTTTCTCCCTTCGGGAAGCGT
GGCGCTTTCTCATAGCTCACGCTGTAGGTATCTCAGTTCGGTGTAGGTCGTTCGCTCCAAGCTGGGCTGT
GTGCACGAACCCCCCGTTCAGCCCGACCGCTGCGCCTTATCCGGTAACTATCGTCTTGAGTCCAACCCGG
TAAGACACGACTTATCGCCACTGGCAGCAGCCACTGGTAACAGGATTAGCAGAGCGAGGTATGTAGGCGG
TGCTACAGAGTTCTTGAAGTGGTGGCCTAACTACGGCTACACTAGAAGGACAGTATTTGGTATCTGCGCT
CTGCTGAAGCCAGTTACCTTCGGAAAAAGAGTTGGTAGCTCTTGATCCGGCAAACAAACCACCGCTGGTA
GCGGTGGTTTTTTTGTTTGCAAGCAGCAGATTACGCGCAGAAAAAAAGGATCTCAAGAAGATCCTTTGAT
CTTTTCTACGGGGTCTGACGCTCAGTGGAACGAAAACTCACGTTAAGGGATTTTGGTCATGAGATTATCA
AAAAGGATCTTCACCTAGATCCTTTTAAATTAAAAATGAAGTTTTAAATCAATCTAAAGTATATATGAGT
AAACTTGGTCTGACAGTTACCAATGCTTAATCAGTGAGGCACCTATCTCAGCGATCTGTCTATTTCGTTC
ATCCATAGTTGCCTGACTCCCCGTCGTGTAGATAACTACGATACGGGAGGGCTTACCATCTGGCCCCAGT
GCTGCAATGATACCGCGAGACCCACGCTCACCGGCTCCAGATTTATCAGCAATAAACCAGCCAGCCGGAA
GGGCCGAGCGCAGAAGTGGTCCTGCAACTTTATCCGCCTCCATCCAGTCTATTAATTGTTGCCGGGAAGC
TAGAGTAAGTAGTTCGCCAGTTAATAGTTTGCGCAACGTTGTTGCCATTGCTGCAGGCATCGTGGTGTCA
CGCTCGTCGTTTGGTATGGCTTCATTCAGCTCCGGTTCCCAACGATCAAGGCGAGTTACATGATCCCCCA
TGTTGTGCAAAAAAGCGGTTAGCTCCTTCGGTCCTCCGATCGTTGTCAGAAGTAAGTTGGCCGCAGTGTT
ATCACTCATGGTTATGGCAGCACTGCATAATTCTCTTACTGTCATGCCATCCGTAAGATGCTTTTCTGTG
ACTGGTGAGTACTCAACCAAGTCATTCTGAGAATAGTGTATGCGGCGACCGAGTTGCTCTTGCCCGGCGT
CAACACGGGATAATACCGCGCCACATAGCAGAACTTTAAAAGTGCTCATCATTGGAAAACGTTCTTCGGG
GCGAAAACTCTCAAGGATCTTACCGCTGTTGAGATCCAGTTCGATGTAACCCACTCGTGCACCCAACTGA
TCTTCAGCATCTTTTACTTTCACCAGCGTTTCTGGGTGAGCAAAAACAGGAAGGCAAAATGCCGCAAAAA
AGGGAATAAGGGCGACACGGAAATGTTGAATACTCATACTCTTCCTTTTTCAATATTATTGAAGCATTTA
TCAGGGTTATTGTCTCATGAGCGGATACATATTTGAATGTATTTAGAAAAATAAACAAATAGGGGTTCCG
CGCACATTTCCCCGAAAAGTGCCACCT
