>Addgene plasmid #71322 | pTKDP-hph | addgene partial sequence | sequence record 132659 | mPGK-F 5'-cattctgcacgcttcaaaag-3'
TTCGACCTGCAGCCTGTTGACAATTAATCATCGGCATAGTATATCGGCATAGTATAATACGACAAGGTGA
GGAACTAAACCATGAAAAAGCCTGAACTCACCGCGACGTCTGTCGAGAAGTTTCTGATCGAAAAGTTCGA
CAGCGTCTCCGACCTGATGCAGCTCTCGGAGGGCGAAGAATCTCGTGCTTTCAGCTTCGATGTAGGAGGG
CGTGGATATGTCCTGCGGGTAAATAGCTGCGCCGATGGTTTCTACAAAGATCGTTATGTTTATCGGCACT
TTGCATCGGCCGCGCTCCCGATTCCGGAAGTGCTTGACATTGGGGAATTCAGCGAGAGCCTGACCTATTG
CATCTCCCGCCGTGCACAGGGTGTCACGTTGCAAGACCTGCCTGAAACCGAACTGCCCGCTGTTCTGCAG
CCGGTCGCGGAGGCCATGGATGCGATCGCTGCGGCCGATCTTAGCCAGACGAGCGGGTTCGGCCCATTCG
GACCGCAAGGAATCGGTCAATACACTACATGGCGTGATTTCATATGCGCGATTGCTGATCCCCATGTGTA
TCACTGGCAAACTGTGATGGACGACACCGTCAGTGCGTCCGTC
