>Addgene plasmid #71322 | pTKDP-hph | addgene partial sequence | sequence record 132661 | MSCV-rev 5'-CAGCGGGGCTGCTAAAGCGCATGC-3'
TTTCGACGACCTGCAGCCAAGCTAGCTTGGCTGGACGTAAACTCCTCTTCAGACCTGAAGTTCCTATACT
TTCTAGAGAATAGGAACTTCGGAATTCGATATCAAGCTTATCGATACCGTCGACCTCGAGGGGGGGCCCG
GTACCTTCACCGTTTGGACCTTGGGGCCGTAATTACCCTGTTATCCCTAAGGTGGCACTTTTCGGGGAAA
TGTGCGCGGAACCCCTATTTGTTTATTTTTCTAAATACATTCAAATATGTATCCGCTCATGAGACAATAA
CCCTGATAAATGCTTCAATAATATTGAAAAAGGAAGAGTATGAGTATTCAACATTTCCGTGTCGCCCTTA
TTCCCTTTTTTGCGGCATTTTGCCTTCCTGTTTTTGCTCACCCAGAAACGCTGGTGAAAGTAAAAGATGC
TGAAGATCAGTTGGGTGCACGAGTGGGTTACATCGAACTGGATCTCAACAGCGGTAAGATCCTTGAGAGT
TTTCGCCCCGAAGAACGTTTTCCAATGATGAGCACTTTTAAAGTTCTGCTATGTGGCGCGGTATTAT
